>Addgene plasmid #120456 | EF1a_LHX3_P2A_Hygro_Barcode | addgene full sequence | sequence record 234599 | Addgene NGS Result
TCGACGGATCGGGAGATCTCCCGATCCCCTATGGTGCACTCTCAGTACAATCTGCTCTGATGCCGCATAG
TTAAGCCAGTATCTGCTCCCTGCTTGTGTGTTGGAGGTCGCTGAGTAGTGCGCGAGCAAAATTTAAGCTA
CAACAAGGCAAGGCTTGACCGACAATTGCATGAAGAATCTGCTTAGGGTTAGGCGTTTTGCGCTGCTTCG
CGATGTACGGGCCAGATATACGCGTTGACATTGATTATTGACTAGTTATTAATAGTAATCAATTACGGGG
TCATTAGTTCATAGCCCATATATGGAGTTCCGCGTTACATAACTTACGGTAAATGGCCCGCCTGGCTGAC
CGCCCAACGACCCCCGCCCATTGACGTCAATAATGACGTATGTTCCCATAGTAACGCCAATAGGGACTTT
CCATTGACGTCAATGGGTGGAGTATTTACGGTAAACTGCCCACTTGGCAGTACATCAAGTGTATCATATG
CCAAGTACGCCCCCTATTGACGTCAATGACGGTAAATGGCCCGCCTGGCATTATGCCCAGTACATGACCT
TATGGGACTTTCCTACTTGGCAGTACATCTACGTATTAGTCATCGCTATTACCATGGTGATGCGGTTTTG
GCAGTACATCAATGGGCGTGGATAGCGGTTTGACTCACGGGGATTTCCAAGTCTCCACCCCATTGACGTC
AATGGGAGTTTGTTTTGGCACCAAAATCAACGGGACTTTCCAAAATGTCGTAACAACTCCGCCCCATTGA
CGCAAATGGGCGGTAGGCGTGTACGGTGGGAGGTCTATATAAGCAGCGCGTTTTGCCTGTACTGGGTCTC
TCTGGTTAGACCAGATCTGAGCCTGGGAGCTCTCTGGCTAACTAGGGAACCCACTGCTTAAGCCTCAATA
AAGCTTGCCTTGAGTGCTTCAAGTAGTGTGTGCCCGTCTGTTGTGTGACTCTGGTAACTAGAGATCCCTC
AGACCCTTTTAGTCAGTGTGGAAAATCTCTAGCAGTGGCGCCCGAACAGGGACTTGAAAGCGAAAGGGAA
ACCAGAGGAGCTCTCTCGACGCAGGACTCGGCTTGCTGAAGCGCGCACGGCAAGAGGCGAGGGGCGGCGA
CTGGTGAGTACGCCAAAAATTTTGACTAGCGGAGGCTAGAAGGAGAGAGATGGGTGCGAGAGCGTCAGTA
TTAAGCGGGGGAGAATTAGATCGCGATGGGAAAAAATTCGGTTAAGGCCAGGGGGAAAGAAAAAATATAA
ATTAAAACATATAGTATGGGCAAGCAGGGAGCTAGAACGATTCGCAGTTAATCCTGGCCTGTTAGAAACA
TCAGAAGGCTGTAGACAAATACTGGGACAGCTACAACCATCCCTTCAGACAGGATCAGAAGAACTTAGAT
CATTATATAATACAGTAGCAACCCTCTATTGTGTGCATCAAAGGATAGAGATAAAAGACACCAAGGAAGC
TTTAGACAAGATAGAGGAAGAGCAAAACAAAAGTAAGACCACCGCACAGCAAGCGGCCGCTGATCTTCAG
ACCTGGAGGAGGAGATATGAGGGACAATTGGAGAAGTGAATTATATAAATATAAAGTAGTAAAAATTGAA
CCATTAGGAGTAGCACCCACCAAGGCAAAGAGAAGAGTGGTGCAGAGAGAAAAAAGAGCAGTGGGAATAG
GAGCTTTGTTCCTTGGGTTCTTGGGAGCAGCAGGAAGCACTATGGGCGCAGCGTCAATGACGCTGACGGT
ACAGGCCAGACAATTATTGTCTGGTATAGTGCAGCAGCAGAACAATTTGCTGAGGGCTATTGAGGCGCAA
CAGCATCTGTTGCAACTCACAGTCTGGGGCATCAAGCAGCTCCAGGCAAGAATCCTGGCTGTGGAAAGAT
ACCTAAAGGATCAACAGCTCCTGGGGATTTGGGGTTGCTCTGGAAAACTCATTTGCACCACTGCTGTGCC
TTGGAATGCTAGTTGGAGTAATAAATCTCTGGAACAGATTTGGAATCACACGACCTGGATGGAGTGGGAC
AGAGAAATTAACAATTACACAAGCTTAATACACTCCTTAATTGAAGAATCGCAAAACCAGCAAGAAAAGA
ATGAACAAGAATTATTGGAATTAGATAAATGGGCAAGTTTGTGGAATTGGTTTAACATAACAAATTGGCT
GTGGTATATAAAATTATTCATAATGATAGTAGGAGGCTTGGTAGGTTTAAGAATAGTTTTTGCTGTACTT
TCTATAGTGAATAGAGTTAGGCAGGGATATTCACCATTATCGTTTCAGACCCACCTCCCAACCCCGAGGG
GACCCGACAGGCCCGAAGGAATAGAAGAAGAAGGTGGAGAGAGAGACAGAGACAGATCCATTCGATTAGT
GAACGGATCGGCACTGCGTGCGCCAATTCTGCAGACAAATGGCAGTATTCATCCACAATTTTAAAAGAAA
AGGGGGGATTGGGGGGTACAGTGCAGGGGAAAGAATAGTAGACATAATAGCAACAGACATACAAACTAAA
GAATTACAAAAACAAATTACAAAAATTCAAAATTTTCGGGTTTATTACAGGGACAGCAGAGATCCAGTTT
GGTTAATTAATCGATAAGCTTTGCAAAGATGGATAAAGTTTTAAACAGAGAGGAATCTTTGCAGCTAATG
GACCTTCTAGGTCTTGAAAGGAGTGGGAATTGGCTCCGGTGCCCGTCAGTGGGCAGAGCGCACATCGCCC
ACAGTCCCCGAGAAGTTGGGGGGAGGGGTCGGCAATTGAACCGGTGCCTAGAGAAGGTGGCGCGGGGTAA
ACTGGGAAAGTGATGTCGTGTACTGGCTCCGCCTTTTTCCCGAGGGTGGGGGAGAACCGTATATAAGTGC
AGTAGTCGCCGTGAACGTTCTTTTTCGCAACGGGTTTGCCGCCAGAACACAGGTAAGTGCCGTGTGTGGT
TCCCGCGGGCCTGGCCTCTTTACGGGTTATGGCCCTTGCGTGCCTTGAATTACTTCCACCTGGCTGCAGT
ACGTGATTCTTGATCCCGAGCTTCGGGTTGGAAGTGGGTGGGAGAGTTCGAGGCCTTGCGCTTAAGGAGC
CCCTTCGCCTCGTGCTTGAGTTGAGGCCTGGCCTGGGCGCTGGGGCCGCCGCGTGCGAATCTGGTGGCAC
CTTCGCGCCTGTCTCGCTGCTTTCGATAAGTCTCTAGCCATTTAAAATTTTTGATGACCTGCTGCGACGC
TTTTTTTCTGGCAAGATAGTCTTGTAAATGCGGGCCAAGATCTGCACACTGGTATTTCGGTTTTTGGGGC
CGCGGGCGGCGACGGGGCCCGTGCGTCCCAGCGCACATGTTCGGCGAGGCGGGGCCTGCGAGCGCGGCCA
CCGAGAATCGGACGGGGGTAGTCTCAAGCTGGCCGGCCTGCTCTGGTGCCTGGCCTCGCGCCGCCGTGTA
TCGCCCCGCCCTGGGCGGCAAGGCTGGCCCGGTCGGCACCAGTTGCGTGAGCGGAAAGATGGCCGCTTCC
CGGCCCTGCTGCAGGGAGCTCAAAATGGAGGACGCGGCGCTCGGGAGAGCGGGCGGGTGAGTCACCCACA
CAAAGGAAAAGGGCCTTTCCGTCCTCAGCCGTCGCTTCATGTGACTCCACGGAGTACCGGGCGCCGTCCA
GGCACCTCGATTAGTTCTCGAGCTTTTGGAGTACGTCGTCTTTAGGTTGGGGGGAGGGGTTTTATGCGAT
GGAGTTTCCCCACACTGAGTGGGTGGAGACTGAAGTTAGGCCAGCTTGGCACTTGATGTAATTCTCCTTG
GAATTTGCCCTTTTTGAGTTTGGATCTTGGTTCATTCTCAAGCCTCAGACAGTGGTTCAAAGTTTTTTTC
TTCCATTTCAGGTGTCGTGAGGAATTAGCTTGGTACTAATACGACTCACTATAGGGAGACCCAAGCTGGC
TAGGTAAGCTTGATATCGAATTCCTGCAGCCCGGGGGATCCCGCCACCATGGAGGCGCGCGGGGAGCTGG
GCCCGGCCCGGGAGTCGGCGGGAGGCGACCTGCTGCTAGCACTGCTGGCGCGGAGGGCGGACCTGCGCCG
AGAGATCCCGCTGTGCGCTGGCTGTGACCAGCACATCCTGGACCGCTTCATCCTCAAGGCTCTGGACCGC
CACTGGCACAGCAAGTGTCTCAAGTGCAGCGACTGCCACACGCCACTGGCCGAGCGCTGCTTCAGCCGAG
GGGAGAGCGTTTACTGCAAGGACGACTTTTTCAAGCGCTTCGGGACCAAGTGCGCCGCGTGCCAGCTGGG
CATCCCGCCCACGCAGGTGGTGCGCCGCGCCCAGGACTTCGTGTACCACCTGCACTGCTTTGCCTGCGTC
GTGTGCAAGCGGCAGCTGGCCACGGGCGACGAGTTCTACCTCATGGAGGACAGCCGGCTCGTGTGCAAGG
CGGACTACGAAACCGCCAAGCAGCGAGAGGCCGAGGCCACGGCCAAGCGGCCGCGCACGACCATCACCGC
CAAGCAGCTGGAGACGCTGAAGAGCGCTTACAACACCTCGCCCAAGCCGGCGCGCCACGTGCGCGAGCAG
CTCTCGTCCGAGACGGGCCTGGACATGCGCGTGGTGCAGGTTTGGTTCCAGAACCGCCGGGCCAAGGAGA
AGAGGCTGAAGAAGGACGCCGGCCGGCAGCGCTGGGGGCAGTATTTCCGCAACATGAAGCGCTCCCGCGG
CGGCTCCAAGTCGGACAAGGACAGCGTTCAAGAGGGGCAGGACAGCGACGCTGAGGTCTCCTTCCCCGAT
GAGCCTTCCTTGGCGGAAATGGGCCCGGCCAATGGCCTCTACGGGAGCTTGGGGGAACCCACCCAGGCCT
TGGGCCGGCCCTCGGGAGCCCTGGGCAACTTCTCCCTGGAGCATGGAGGCCTGGCAGGCCCAGAGCAGTA
CCGAGAGCTGCGTCCCGGCAGCCCCTACGGTGTCCCCCCATCCCCCGCCGCCCCGCAGAGCCTCCCTGGC
CCCCAGCCCCTCCTCTCCAGCCTGGTGTACCCAGACACCAGCTTGGGCCTTGTGCCCTCGGGAGCCCCCG
GCGGGCCCCCACCCATGAGGGTGCTGGCAGGGAACGGACCCAGTTCTGACCTATCCACGGGGAGCAGCGG
GGGTTACCCCGACTTCCCTGCCAGCCCCGCCTCCTGGCTGGATGAGGTAGACCACGCTCAGTTCTCAGGC
CTCATGGGCCCAGCTTTCTTGTACGGATCCGGCGCAACAAACTTCTCTCTGCTGAAACAAGCCGGAGATG
TCGAAGAGAATCCTGGACCGATGAAAAAGCCTGAACTCACCGCGACGTCTGTCGAGAAGTTTCTGATCGA
AAAGTTCGACAGCGTCTCCGACCTGATGCAGCTCTCGGAGGGCGAAGAATCTCGTGCTTTCAGCTTCGAT
GTAGGAGGGCGTGGATATGTCCTGCGGGTAAATAGCTGCGCCGATGGTTTCTACAAAGATCGTTATGTTT
ATCGGCACTTTGCATCGGCCGCGCTCCCGATTCCGGAAGTGCTTGACATTGGGGAATTCAGCGAGAGCCT
GACCTATTGCATCTCCCGCCGTGCACAGGGTGTCACGTTGCAAGACCTGCCTGAAACCGAACTGCCCGCT
GTTCTGCAGCCGGTCGCGGAGGCCATGGATGCGATCGCTGCGGCCGATCTTAGCCAGACGAGCGGGTTCG
GCCCATTCGGACCGCAAGGAATCGGTCAATACACTACATGGCGTGATTTCATATGCGCGATTGCTGATCC
CCATGTGTATCACTGGCAAACTGTGATGGACGACACCGTCAGTGCGTCCGTCGCGCAGGCTCTCGATGAG
CTGATGCTTTGGGCCGAGGACTGCCCCGAAGTCCGGCACCTCGTGCACGCGGATTTCGGCTCCAACAATG
TCCTGACGGACAATGGCCGCATAACAGCGGTCATTGACTGGAGCGAGGCGATGTTCGGGGATTCCCAATA
CGAGGTCGCCAACATCTTCTTCTGGAGGCCGTGGTTGGCTTGTATGGAGCAGCAGACGCGCTACTTCGAG
CGGAGGCATCCGGAGCTTGCAGGATCGCCGCGGCTCCGGGCGTATATGCTCCGCATTGGTCTTGACCAAC
TCTATCAGAGCTTGGTTGACGGCAATTTCGATGATGCAGCTTGGGCGCAGGGTCGATGCGACGCAATCGT
CCGATCCGGAGCCGGGACTGTCGGGCGTACACAAATCGCCCGCAGAAGCGCGGCCGTCTGGACCGATGGC
TGTGTAGAAGTACTCGCCGATAGTGGAAACCGACGCCCCAGCACTCGTCCGAGGGCAAAGGAATAAGTTA
GAACTATTTCCTGGCTGTTACGCGCATGTCGGACGACAGCATCGCTACTGACGGGCTTGTTAAACAGTGA
ACCGCCCGCCCCACGACCCGCAGCGCCCGACCGAAAGGAGCGCACGACCCCATGCATCGAACAAAAGAAA
AGGGGGGACTGGAAGGGCTAATTCACTCCCAACGAAGACAAGATATCATAACTTCGTATAGCATACATTA
TACGAAGTTATCGGCTAGCTGGTCCGGACTGTACTGGGTCTCTCTGGTTAGACCAGATCTGAGCCTGGGA
GCTCTCTGGCTAACTAGGGAACCCACTGCTTAAGCCTCAATAAAGCTTGCCTTGAGTGCTTCAAGTAGTG
TGTGCCCGTCTGTTGTGTGACTCTGGTAACTAGAGATCCCTCAGACCCTTTTAGTCAGTGTGGAAAATCT
CTAGCAGGGCCCGTTTAAACCCGCTGATCAGCCTCGACTGTGCCTTCTAGTTGCCAGCCATCTGTTGTTT
GCCCCTCCCCCGTGCCTTCCTTGACCCTGGAAGGTGCCACTCCCACTGTCCTTTCCTAATAAAATGAGGA
AATTGCATCGCATTGTCTGAGTAGGTGTCATTCTATTCTGGGGGGTGGGGTGGGGCAGGACAGCAAGGGG
GAGGATTGGGAAGACAATAGCAGGCATGCTGGGGATGCGGTGGGCTCTATGGCTTCTGAGGCGGAAAGAA
CCAGCTGGGGCTCTAGGGGGTATCCCC
[124 nt withheld, positions 7028-7151]
C
[91 nt withheld, positions 7153-7243]
A
[49 nt withheld, positions 7245-7293]
CCTTTGACGTTGGAGTCCACGTTCTTT
[37 nt withheld, positions 7321-7357]
ACCCTATCTCGGTCTATTCTTTTGATTTATAAGGGATTTTGCCGATTTCGGCCTATTGGTTAAAAAATGA
GCTGATTTAACAAAAATTTAACGCGAATTAATTCTGTGGAATGTGTGTCAGTTAGGGTGTGGAAAGTCCC
CAGGCTCCCCAGCAGGCAGAAGTATGCAAAGCATGCATCTCAATTAGTCAGCAACCAGGTGTGGAAAGTC
CCCAGGCTCCCCAGCAGGCAGAAGTATGCAAAGCATGCATCTCAATTAGTCAGCAACCATAGTCCCGCCC
CTAACTCCGCCCATCCCGCCCCTAACTCCGCCCAGTTCCGCCCATTCTCCGCCCCATGGCTGACTAATTT
TTTTTATTTATGCAGAGGCCGAGGCCGCCTCTGCCTCTGAGCTATTCCAGAAGTAGTGAGGAGGCTTTTT
TGGAGGCCTAGGCTTTTGCAAAAAGCTCCCGGGAGCTTGTATATCCATTTTCGGATCTGATCAGCACGTG
TTGACAATTAATCATCGGCATAGTATATCGGCATAGTATAATACGACAAGGTGAGGAACTAAACCATGGC
CAAGTTGACCAGTGCCGTTCCGGTGCTCACCGCGCGCGACGTCGCCGGAGCGGTCGAGTTCTGGACCGAC
CGGCTCGGGTTCTCCCGGGACTTCGTGGAGGACGACTTCGCCGGTGTGGTCCGGGACGACGTGACCCTGT
TCATCAGCGCGGTCCAGGACCAGGTGGTGCCGGACAACACCCTGGCCTGGGTGTGGGTGCGCGGCCTGGA
CGAGCTGTACGCCGAGTGGTCGGAGGTCGTGTCCACGAACTTCCGGGACGCCTCCGGGCCGGCCATGACC
GAGATCGGCGAGCAGCCGTGGGGGCGGGAGTTCGCCCTGCGCGACCCGGCCGGCAACTGCGTGCACTTCG
TGGCCGAGGAGCAGGACTGACACGTGCTACGAGATTTCGATTCCACCGCCGCCTTCTATGAAAGGTTGGG
CTTCGGAATCGTTTTCCGGGACGCCGGCTGGATGATCCTCCAGCGCGGGGATCTCATGCTGGAGTTCTTC
GCCCACCCCAACTTGTTTATTGCAGCTTATAATGGTTACAAATAAAGCAATAGCATCACAAATTTCACAA
ATAAAGCATTTTTTTCACTGCATTCTAGTTGTGGTTTGTCCAAACTCATCAATGTATCTTATCATGTCTG
TATACCGTCGACCTCTAGCTAGAGCTTGGCGTAATCATGGTCATAGCTGTTTCCTGTGTGAAATTGTTAT
CCGCTCACAATTCCACACAACATACGAGCCGGAAGCATAAAGTGTAAAGCCTGGGGTGCCTAATGAGTGA
GCTAACTCACATTAATTGCGTTGCGCTCACTGCCCGCTTTCCAGTCGGGAAACCTGTCGTGCCAGCTGCA
TTAATGAATCGGCCAACGCGCGGGGAGAGGCGGTTTGCGTATTGGGCGCTCTTCCGCTTCCTCGCTCACT
GACTCGCTGCGCTCGGTCGTTCGGCTGCGGCGAGCGGTATCAGCTCACTCAAAGGCGGTAATACGGTTAT
CCACAGAATCAGGGGATAACGCAGGAAAGAACATGTGAGCAAAAGGCCAGCAAAAGGCCAGGAACCGTAA
AAAGGCCGCGTTGCTGGCGTTTTTCCATAGGCTCCGCCCCCCTGACGAGCATCACAAAAATCGACGCTCA
AGTCAGAGGTGGCGAAACCCGACAGGACTATAAAGATACCAGGCGTTTCCCCCTGGAAGCTCCCTCGTGC
GCTCTCCTGTTCCGACCCTGCCGCTTACCGGATACCTGTCCGCCTTTCTCCCTTCGGGAAGCGTGGCGCT
TTCTCATAGCTCACGCTGTAGGTATCTCAGTTCGGTGTAGGTCGTTCGCTCCAAGCTGGGCTGTGTGCAC
GAACCCCCCGTTCAGCCCGACCGCTGCGCCTTATCCGGTAACTATCGTCTTGAGTCCAACCCGGTAAGAC
ACGACTTATCGCCACTGGCAGCAGCCACTGGTAACAGGATTAGCAGAGCGAGGTATGTAGGCGGTGCTAC
AGAGTTCTTGAAGTGGTGGCCTAACTACGGCTACACTAGAAGAACAGTATTTGGTATCTGCGCTCTGCTG
AAGCCAGTTACCTTCGGAAAAAGAGTTGGTAGCTCTTGATCCGGCAAACAAACCACCGCTGGTAGCGGTG
GTTTTTTTGTTTGCAAGCAGCAGATTACGCGCAGAAAAAAAGGATCTCAAGAAGATCCTTTGATCTTTTC
TACGGGGTCTGACGCTCAGTGGAACGAAAACTCACGTTAAGGGATTTTGGTCATGAGATTATCAAAAAGG
ATCTTCACCTAGATCCTTTTAAATTAAAAATGAAGTTTTAAATCAATCTAAAGTATATATGAGTAAACTT
GGTCTGACAGTTACCAATGCTTAATCAGTGAGGCACCTATCTCAGCGATCTGTCTATTTCGTTCATCCAT
AGTTGCCTGACTCCCCGTCGTGTAGATAACTACGATACGGGAGGGCTTACCATCTGGCCCCAGTGCTGCA
ATGATACCGCGAGACCCACGCTCACCGGCTCCAGATTTATCAGCAATAAACCAGCCAGCCGGAAGGGCCG
AGCGCAGAAGTGGTCCTGCAACTTTATCCGCCTCCATCCAGTCTATTAATTGTTGCCGGGAAGCTAGAGT
AAGTAGTTCGCCAGTTAATAGTTTGCGCAACGTTGTTGCCATTGCTACAGGCATCGTGGTGTCACGCTCG
TCGTTTGGTATGGCTTCATTCAGCTCCGGTTCCCAACGATCAAGGCGAGTTACATGATCCCCCATGTTGT
GCAAAAAAGCGGTTAGCTCCTTCGGTCCTCCGATCGTTGTCAGAAGTAAGTTGGCCGCAGTGTTATCACT
CATGGTTATGGCAGCACTGCATAATTCTCTTACTGTCATGCCATCCGTAAGATGCTTTTCTGTGACTGGT
GAGTACTCAACCAAGTCATTCTGAGAATAGTGTATGCGGCGACCGAGTTGCTCTTGCCCGGCGTCAATAC
GGGATAATACCGCGCCACATAGCAGAACTTTAAAAGTGCTCATCATTGGAAAACGTTCTTCGGGGCGAAA
ACTCTCAAGGATCTTACCGCTGTTGAGATCCAGTTCGATGTAACCCACTCGTGCACCCAACTGATCTTCA
GCATCTTTTACTTTCACCAGCGTTTCTGGGTGAGCAAAAACAGGAAGGCAAAATGCCGCAAAAAAGGGAA
TAAGGGCGACACGGAAATGTTGAATACTCATACTCTTCCTTTTTCAATATTATTGAAGCATTTATCAGGG
TTATTGTCTCATGAGCGGATACATATTTGAATGTATTTAGAAAAATAAACAAATAGGGGTTCCGCGCACA
TTTCCCCGAAAAGTGCCACCTGACG
Features (pLannotate 1.2.2; 33 found; start..end, strand, type, name):
     30..82      -  misc_feature   bom (fragment): basis of mobility region from pBR322
    237..616     +  enhancer       CMV enhancer: human cytomegalovirus immediate early enhancer
    617..816     +  promoter       CMV promoter: human cytomegalovirus (CMV) immediate early promoter
    834..1014    +  LTR            5' LTR (truncated): truncated 5' long terminal repeat (LTR) from HIV-1
   1061..1186    +  misc_feature   HIV-1 Ψ: packaging signal of human immunodeficiency virus type 1
   1170..1533    +  CDS            HIV-1 gag (fragment): gag protein from human immunodeficiency virus 1; gag
   1679..1912    +  misc_feature   RRE: The Rev response element (RRE) of HIV-1 allows for Rev-dependent mRNA export from the nucleus to the cytoplasm.
   2289..2389    +  CDS            Rev (fragment): human immunodeficiency virus 1 (HIV-1) Rev protein; rev; enhances nuclear export of unspliced and incompletely spliced viral mRNAs
   2439..2556    +  misc_feature   cPPT/CTS: central polypurine tract and central termination sequence of HIV-1
   2619..2685    +  CDS            small t antigen (fragment): SV40 (simian virus 40) small t antigen
   2692..3870    +  promoter       EF-1α promoter: strong constitutive promoter for human elongation factor EF-1α
   3887..3905    +  promoter       T7 promoter: promoter for bacteriophage T7 RNA polymerase
   3925..3961    -  misc_feature   MCS (fragment): pBluescript multiple cloning site
   4059..5174    +  CDS            LHX3 (fragment): LHX3_HUMAN - Experimental evidence at protein level: Swiss-Prot protein existence level 1. Acts as a transcriptional activator. Binds to and activates the promoter of the alpha-glycoprotein gene, and synergistically enhances transcription from the prolactin promoter in cooperation with POU1F1/Pit-1 (By similarity). Required for the establishment of the specialized cells of the pituitary gland and the nervous system. Involved in the development of interneurons and motor neurons in cooperation with LDB1 and ISL1. From Homo sapiens (Human).
   5271..6293    +  CDS            hph: KHYB_ECOLX - Experimental evidence at protein level: Swiss-Prot protein existence level 1. The aminoglycoside phosphotransferases achieve inactivation of their antibiotic substrates by phosphorylation. Only phosphorylates hygromycin and closely related compounds such as demethyl analogs and destomycin. From Escherichia coli.
   6377..6490    +  CDS            nef (fragment): NEF_HV1LA - Experimental evidence at protein level: Swiss-Prot protein existence level 1. Extracellular Nef protein targets CD4(+) T-lymphocytes for apoptosis by interacting with CXCR4 surface receptors. From Human immunodeficiency virus type 1 group M subtype B (isolate Lai) (HIV-1).
   6488..6521    +  protein_bind   loxP: Cre-mediated recombination occurs in the 8-bp core sequence (GCATACAT). Cre recombinase
   6546..6726    +  LTR            5' LTR (truncated): truncated 5' long terminal repeat (LTR) from HIV-1
   6758..6982    +  polyA_signal   bGH poly(A) signal: bovine growth hormone polyadenylation signal
   6986..7007    +  promoter       SV40 promoter (fragment): SV40 enhancer and early promoter
   7028..7456    +  rep_origin     f1 ori (sequence partly withheld): f1 bacteriophage origin of replication; arrow indicates direction of (+) strand synthesis
   7470..7799    +  promoter       SV40 promoter: SV40 enhancer and early promoter
   7847..7894    +  promoter       EM7 promoter: synthetic bacterial promoter&nbsp
   7913..8287    +  CDS            BleoR: antibiotic-binding protein; Sh ble from Streptoalloteichus hindustanus; confers resistance to bleomycin, phleomycin, and Zeocin™
   8297..8422    +  CDS            ble (fragment): BLE_KLEPN - Experimental evidence at protein level: Swiss-Prot protein existence level 1. Binding protein with a strong affinity to the bleomycin family of antibiotics. Binds to CL990; an antimitotic-antibiotic compound. From Klebsiella pneumoniae.
   8417..8538    +  polyA_signal   SV40 poly(A) signal: SV40 polyadenylation signal
   8609..8631    -  protein_bind   lac operator (fragment): The lac repressor binds to the lac operator to inhibit transcription in E. coli. This inhibition can be relieved by adding lactose or isopropyl-β-D-thiogalactopyranoside (IPTG). lac repressor encoded by lacI
   8635..8665    -  promoter       lac promoter: promoter for the E. coli lac operon
   8680..8701    -  protein_bind   CAP binding site: CAP binding activates transcription in the presence of cAMP. E. coli catabolite activator protein
   8714..8806    -  CDS            lacI (fragment): lac repressor; lacI; The lac repressor binds to the lac operator to inhibit transcription in E. coli. This inhibition can be relieved by adding lactose or isopropyl-β-D-thiogalactopyranoside (IPTG).
   8989..9577    -  rep_origin     ori: high-copy-number ColE1/pMB1/pBR322/pUC origin of replication
   9748..10608   -  CDS            AmpR: β-lactamase; bla; confers resistance to ampicillin, carbenicillin, and related antibiotics
  10609..10713   -  promoter       AmpR promoter: bla
