[The description below was written by a language model from this plasmid's Addgene catalogue record and pLannotate feature annotations shown in this document.]
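Description:
EF1a_LHX3_P2A_Hygro_Barcode is a lentiviral transfer plasmid for constitutive expression of human LHX3, a LIM-homeodomain transcriptional activator involved in pituitary, interneuron and motor neuron development, in mammalian cells. The backbone is not named in the record, but the annotated features show a third-generation-style HIV-1 design. A CMV enhancer/promoter drives a truncated 5' LTR, followed by the Ψ packaging signal with a gag fragment, the Rev response element and the cPPT/CTS. On the 3' side there is a second truncated LTR preceded by a nef fragment and a loxP site, and then a bGH polyadenylation signal. In bacteria the plasmid is maintained through a high-copy ColE1/pUC-type origin with ampicillin resistance. An f1 origin is also present, along with an SV40/EM7-driven bleomycin/Zeocin resistance cassette that lies outside the LTRs and so would not be packaged into virus.

Between the LTRs, the EF-1α promoter drives a single transcript encoding LHX3 followed by the hygromycin phosphotransferase gene (hph). According to the construct name, the two are joined by a P2A self-cleaving peptide, although the feature table does not annotate this linker. Such a linker would allow one mRNA to yield both the transcription factor and the hygromycin marker used to select transduced cells. The barcode is likewise unannotated, so its position cannot be given from the table. The record states that it allows the expressed transcript to be detected in single-cell RNA-seq. The associated publication describes pooled overexpression screens of cellular reprogramming, read out by fitness and single-cell RNA sequencing. In that setting, the barcode would let cells in a mixed population be assigned to the factor they received.
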