Addgene plasmid #120456: EF1a_LHX3_P2A_Hygro_Barcode
Purpose: Barcoded lentiviral vector to express LHX3 in mammalian cells under control of EF1a promoter. Barcoded for transcript detection in single cell RNA-seq.
Depositing lab: Prashant Mali. Depositing organization: University of California, San Diego (UCSD). Publication: Mapping Cellular Reprogramming via Pooled Overexpression Screens with Paired Fitness and Single-Cell RNA-Sequencing Readout. Parekh U, Wu Y, Zhao D, Worlikar A, Shah N, Zhang K, Mali P. Cell Syst. 2018 Nov 12. pii: S2405-4712(18)30433-2. doi: 10.1016/j.cels.2018.10.008. PubMed 30448000.
Backbone
  Vector backbone: Unknown
  Backbone size w/o insert (bp): 9514
  Vector type: Lentiviral
  Selectable markers: Hygromycin
Growth in bacteria
  Bacterial resistance: Ampicillin, 100 μg/mL
  Growth temperature: 37°C
  Growth strain: Stbl3
  Copy number: High Copy
Gene/Insert
  Gene/Insert name: LHX3
  Species: H. sapiens (human)
  Insert size (bp): 1236
  Entrez Gene: LHX3 (a.k.a. CPHD3, LIM3, M2-LHX3)
  Promoter: EF1a
  Cloning method: Gibson Cloning
  Sequencing primers: 5′ 5'-ttctcaagcctcagacagtgg-3'
Terms and licenses: Academic/Nonprofit Terms; Industry Terms: Not Available to Industry
Depositor comments: 5' cloning site: BamHI (not destroyed), 3' cloning site: BamHI (not destroyed).
How to cite: EF1a_LHX3_P2A_Hygro_Barcode was a gift from Prashant Mali (Addgene plasmid # 120456 ; http://n2t.net/addgene:120456 ; RRID:Addgene_120456)
