>Addgene plasmid #120456 | EF1a_LHX3_P2A_Hygro_Barcode | depositor partial sequence | sequence record 228736 | LHX3 gene
ATGGAGGCGCGCGGGGAGCTGGGCCCGGCCCGGGAGTCGGCGGGAGGCGACCTGCTGCTAGCACTGCTGG
CGCGGAGGGCGGACCTGCGCCGAGAGATCCCGCTGTGCGCTGGCTGTGACCAGCACATCCTGGACCGCTT
CATCCTCAAGGCTCTGGACCGCCACTGGCACAGCAAGTGTCTCAAGTGCAGCGACTGCCACACGCCACTG
GCCGAGCGCTGCTTCAGCCGAGGGGAGAGCGTTTACTGCAAGGACGACTTTTTCAAGCGCTTCGGGACCA
AGTGCGCCGCGTGCCAGCTGGGCATCCCGCCCACGCAGGTGGTGCGCCGCGCCCAGGACTTCGTGTACCA
CCTGCACTGCTTTGCCTGCGTCGTGTGCAAGCGGCAGCTGGCCACGGGCGACGAGTTCTACCTCATGGAG
GACAGCCGGCTCGTGTGCAAGGCGGACTACGAAACCGCCAAGCAGCGAGAGGCCGAGGCCACGGCCAAGC
GGCCGCGCACGACCATCACCGCCAAGCAGCTGGAGACGCTGAAGAGCGCTTACAACACCTCGCCCAAGCC
GGCGCGCCACGTGCGCGAGCAGCTCTCGTCCGAGACGGGCCTGGACATGCGCGTGGTGCAGGTTTGGTTC
CAGAACCGCCGGGCCAAGGAGAAGAGGCTGAAGAAGGACGCCGGCCGGCAGCGCTGGGGGCAGTATTTCC
GCAACATGAAGCGCTCCCGCGGCGGCTCCAAGTCGGACAAGGACAGCGTTCAGGAGGGGCAGGACAGCGA
CGCTGAGGTCTCCTTCCCCGATGAGCCTTCCTTGGCGGAAATGGGCCCGGCCAATGGCCTCTACGGGAGC
TTGGGGGAACCCACCCAGGCCTTGGGCCGGCCCTCGGGAGCCCTGGGCAACTTCTCCCTGGAGCATGGAG
GCCTGGCAGGCCCAGAGCAGTACCGAGAGCTGCGTCCCGGCAGCCCCTACGGTGTCCCCCCATCCCCCGC
CGCCCCGCAGAGCCTCCCTGGCCCCCAGCCCCTCCTCTCCAGCCTGGTGTACCCAGACACCAGCTTGGGC
CTTGTGCCCTCGGGAGCCCCCGGCGGGCCCCCACCCATGAGGGTGCTGGCAGGGAACGGACCCAGTTCTG
ACCTATCCACGGGGAGCAGCGGGGGTTACCCCGACTTCCCTGCCAGCCCCGCCTCCTGGCTGGATGAGGT
AGACCACGCTCAGTTCTCAGGCCTCATGGGCCCAGCTTTCTTGTAC
