>Addgene plasmid #120456 | EF1a_LHX3_P2A_Hygro_Barcode | depositor partial sequence | sequence record 228737 | LHX3 barcode
CATGTCGGACGACAGCATCG
